>Addgene plasmid #227214 | WT FL USP7 | addgene full sequence | sequence record 452331 | Addgene NGS Result
TTGAGATCCTTTTTTTCTGCGCGTAATCTGCTGCTTGCAAACAAAAAAACCACCGCTACCAGCGGTGGTT
TGTTTGCCGGATCAAGAGCTACCAACTCTTTTTCCGAAGGTAACTGGCTTCAGCAGAGCGCAGATACCAA
ATACTGTCCTTCTAGTGTAGCCGTAGTTAGGCCACCACTTCAAGAACTCTGTAGCACCGCCTACATACCT
CGCTCTGCTAATCCTGTTACCAGTGGCTGCTGCCAGTGGCGATAAGTCGTGTCTTACCGGGTTGGACTCA
AGACGATAGTTACCGGATAAGGCGCAGCGGTCGGGCTGAACGGGGGGTTCGTGCACACAGCCCAGCTTGG
AGCGAACGACCTACACCGAACTGAGATACCTACAGCGTGAGCTATGAGAAAGCGCCACGCTTCCCGAAGG
GAGAAAGGCGGACAGGTATCCGGTAAGCGGCAGGGTCGGAACAGGAGAGCGCACGAGGGAGCTTCCAGGG
GGAAACGCCTGGTATCTTTATAGTCCTGTCGGGTTTCGCCACCTCTGACTTGAGCGTCGATTTTTGTGAT
GCTCGTCAGGGGGGCGGAGCCTATGGAAAAACGCCAGCAACGCGGCCTTTTTACGGTTCCTGGCCTTTTG
CTGGCCTTTTGCTCACATGTTCTTTCCTGCGTTATCCCCTGATTCTGTGGATAACCGTATTACCGCCTTT
GAGTGAGCTGATACCGCTCGCCGCAGCCGAACGACCGAGCGCAGCGAGTCAGTGAGCGAGGAAGCGGAAG
AGCGCCTGATGCGGTATTTTCTCCTTACGCATCTGTGCGGTATTTCACACCGCAATGGTGCACTCTCAGT
ACAATCTGCTCTGATGCCGCATAGTTAAGCCAGTATACACTCCGCTATCGCTACGTGACTGGGTCATGGC
TGCGCCCCGACACCCGCCAACACCCGCTGACGCGCCCTGACGGGCTTGTCTGCTCCCGGCATCCGCTTAC
AGACAAGCTGTGACCGTCTCCGGGAGCTGCATGTGTCAGAGGTTTTCACCGTCATCACCGAAACGCGCGA
GGCAGCTGCGGTAAAGCTCATCAGCGTGGTCGTGAAGCGATTCACAGATGTCTGCCTGTTCATCCGCGTC
CAGCTCGTTGAGTTTCTCCAGAAGCGTTAATGTCTGGCTTCTGATAAAGCGGGCCATGTTAAGGGCGGTT
TTTTCCTGTTTGGTCACTGATGCCTCCGTGTAAGGGGGATTTCTGTTCATGGGGGTAATGATACCGATGA
AACGAGAGAGGATGCTCACGATACGGGTTACTGATGATGAACATGCCCGGTTACTGGAACGTTGTGAGGG
TAAACAACTGGCGGTATGGATGCGGCGGGACCAGAGAAAAATCACTCAGGGTCAATGCCAGCGCTTCGTT
AATACAGATGTAGGTGTTCCACAGGGTAGCCAGCAGCATCCTGCGATGCAGATCCGGAACATAATGGTGC
AGGGCGCTGACTTCCGCGTTTCCAGACTTTACGAAACACGGAAACCGAAGACCATTCATGTTGTTGCTCA
GGTCGCAGACGTTTTGCAGCAGCAGTCGCTTCACGTTCGCTCGCGTATCGGTGATTCATTCTGCTAACCA
GTAAGGCAACCCCGCCAGCCTAGCCGGGTCCTCAACGACAGGAGCACGATCATGCGCACCCGTGGGGCCG
CCATGCCGGCGATAATGGCCTGCTTCTCGCCGAAACGTTTGGTGGCGGGACCAGTGACGAAGGCTTGAGC
GAGGGCGTGCAAGATTCCGAATACCGCAAGCGACAGGCCGATCATCGTCGCGCTCCAGCGAAAGCGGTCC
TCGCCGAAAATGACCCAGAGCGCTGCCGGCACCTGTCCTACGAGTTGCATGATAAAGAAGACAGTCATAA
GTGCGGCGACGATAGTCATGCCCCGCGCCCACCGGAAGGAGCTGACTGGGTTGAAGGCTCTCAAGGGCAT
CGGTCGAGATCCCGGTGCCTAATGAGTGAGCTAACTTACATTAATTGCGTTGCGCTCACTGCCCGCTTTC
CAGTCGGGAAACCTGTCGTGCCAGCTGCATTAATGAATCGGCCAACGCGCGGGGAGAGGCGGTTTGCGTA
TTGGGCGCCAGGGTGGTTTTTCTTTTCACCAGTGAGACGGGCAACAGCTGATTGCCCTTCACCGCCTGGC
CCTGAGAGAGTTGCAGCAAGCGGTCCACGCTGGTTTGCCCCAGCAGGCGAAAATCCTGTTTGATGGTGGT
TAACGGCGGGATATAACATGAGCTGTCTTCGGTATCGTCGTATCCCACTACCGAGATATCCGCACCAACG
CGCAGCCCGGACTCGGTAATGGCGCGCATTGCGCCCAGCGCCATCTGATCGTTGGCAACCAGCATCGCAG
TGGGAACGATGCCCTCATTCAGCATTTGCATGGTTTGTTGAAAACCGGACATGGCACTCCAGTCGCCTTC
CCGTTCCGCTATCGGCTGAATTTGATTGCGAGTGAGATATTTATGCCAGCCAGCCAGACGCAGACGCGCC
GAGACAGAACTTAATGGGCCCGCTAACAGCGCGATTTGCTGGTGACCCAATGCGACCAGATGCTCCACGC
CCAGTCGCGTACCGTCTTCATGGGAGAAAATAATACTGTTGATGGGTGTCTGGTCAGAGACATCAAGAAA
TAACGCCGGAACATTAGTGCAGGCAGCTTCCACAGCAATGGCATCCTGGTCATCCAGCGGATAGTTAATG
ATCAGCCCACTGACGCGTTGCGCGAGAAGATTGTGCACCGCCGCTTTACAGGCTTCGACGCCGCTTCGTT
CTACCATCGACACCACCACGCTGGCACCCAGTTGATCGGCGCGAGATTTAATCGCCGCGACAATTTGCGA
CGGCGCGTGCAGGGCCAGACTGGAGGTGGCAACGCCAATCAGCAACGACTGTTTGCCCGCCAGTTGTTGT
GCCACGCGGTTGGGAATGTAATTCAGCTCCGCCATCGCCGCTTCCACTTTTTCCCGCGTTTTCGCAGAAA
CGTGGCTGGCCTGGTTCACCACGCGGGAAACGGTCTGATAAGAGACACCGGCATACTCTGCGACATCGTA
TAACGTTACTGGTTTCACATTCACCACCCTGAATTGACTCTCTTCCGGGCGCTATCATGCCATACCGCGA
AAGGTTTTGCGCCATTCGATGGTGTCCGGGATCTCGACGCTCTCCCTTATGCGACTCCTGCATTAGGAAG
CAGCCCAGTAGTAGGTTGAGGCCGTTGAGCACCGCCGCCGCAAGGAATGGTGCATGCAAGGAGATGGCGC
CCAACAGTCCCCCGGCCACGGGGCCTGCCACCATACCCACGCCGAAACAAGCGCTCATGAGCCCGAAGTG
GCGAGCCCGATCTTCCCCATCGGTGATGTCGGCGATATAGGCGCCAGCAACCGCACCTGTGGCGCCGGTG
ATGCCGGCCACGATGCGTCCGGCGTAGAGGATCGAGATCTCGATCCCGCGAAATTAATACGACTCACTAT
AGGGGAATTGTGAGCGGATAACAATTCCCCTCTAGAAATAATTTTGTTTAACTTTAAGAAGGAGATATAC
CATGGGCAGCAGCCATCATCATCATCATCACAGCAGCGGCCTGGTTCCGCGTGGTAGTATGAACCACCAG
CAGCAGCAGCAGCAGCAGAAAGCGGGCGAGCAGCAGTTGAGCGAGCCCGAGGACATGGAGATGGAAGCGG
GAGATACAGATGACCCACCAAGAATTACTCAGAACCCTGTGATCAATGGGAATGTGGCCCTGAGTGATGG
ACACAACACCGCGGAGGAGGACATGGAGGATGACACCAGTTGGCGCTCCGAGGCAACCTTTCAGTTCACT
GTGGAGCGCTTCAGCAGACTGAGTGAGTCGGTCCTTAGCCCTCCGTGTTTTGTGCGAAATCTGCCATGGA
AGATTATGGTGATGCCACGCTTTTATCCAGACAGACCACACCAAAAAAGCGTAGGATTCTTTCTCCAGTG
CAATGCTGAATCTGATTCCACGTCATGGTCTTGCCATGCACAAGCAGTGCTGAAGATAATAAATTACAGA
GATGATGAAAAGTCGTTCAGTCGTCGTATTAGTCATTTGTTCTTCCATAAAGAAAATGATTGGGGATTTT
CCAATTTTATGGCCTGGAGTGAAGTGACCGATCCTGAGAAAGGATTTATAGATGATGACAAAGTTACCTT
TGAAGTCTTTGTACAGGCGGATGCTCCCCATGGAGTTGCGTGGGATTCAAAGAAGCACACAGGCTACGTC
GGCTTAAAGAATCAGGGAGCGACTTGTTACATGAACAGCCTGCTACAGACGTTATTTTTCACGAATCAGC
TACGAAAGGCTGTGTACATGATGCCAACCGAGGGGGATGATTCGTCTAAAAGCGTCCCTTTAGCATTACA
AAGAGTGTTCTATGAATTACAGCATAGTGATAAACCTGTAGGAACAAAAAAGTTAACAAAGTCATTTGGG
TGGGAAACTTTAGATAGCTTCATGCAACATGATGTTCAGGAGCTTTGTCGAGTGTTGCTCGATAATGTGG
AAAATAAGATGAAAGGCACCTGTGTAGAGGGCACCATACCCAAATTATTCCGCGGCAAAATGGTGTCCTA
TATCCAGTGTAAAGAAGTAGACTATCGGTCTGATAGAAGAGAAGATTATTATGATATCCAGCTAAGTATC
AAAGGAAAGAAAAATATATTTGAATCATTTGTGGATTATGTGGCAGTAGAACAGCTCGATGGGGACAATA
AATACGACGCTGGGGAACATGGCTTACAGGAAGCAGAGAAAGGTGTGAAATTCCTAACATTGCCACCAGT
GTTACATCTACAACTGATGAGATTTATGTATGACCCTCAGACGGACCAAAATATCAAGATCAATGATAGG
TTTGAATTCCCAGAGCAGTTACCACTTGATGAATTTTTGCAAAAAACAGATCCTAAGGACCCTGCAAATT
ATATTCTTCATGCAGTCCTGGTTCATAGTGGAGATAATCATGGTGGACATTATGTGGTTTATCTAAACCC
CAAAGGGGATGGCAAATGGTGTAAATTTGATGACGACGTGGTGTCAAGGTGTACTAAAGAGGAAGCAATT
GAGCACAATTATGGGGGTCACGATGACGACCTGTCTGTTCGACACTGCACTAATGCTTACATGTTAGTCT
ACATCAGGGAATCAAAACTGAGTGAAGTTTTACAGGCGGTCACCGACCATGATATTCCTCAGCAGTTGGT
GGAGCGATTACAAGAAGAGAAAAGGATCGAGGCTCAGAAGCGGAAGGAGCGGCAGGAAGCCCATCTCTAT
ATGCAAGTGCAGATAGTCGCAGAGGACCAGTTTTGTGGCCACCAAGGGAATGACATGTACGATGAAGAAA
AAGTGAAATACACTGTGTTCAAAGTATTGAAGAACTCCTCGCTTGCTGAGTTTGTTCAGAGCCTCTCTCA
GACCATGGGATTTCCACAAGATCAAATTCGATTGTGGCCCATGCAAGCAAGGAGTAATGGAACAAAACGA
CCAGCAATGTTAGATAATGAAGCCGACGGCAATAAAACAATGATTGAGCTCAGTGATAATGAAAACCCTT
GGACAATATTCCTGGAAACAGTTGATCCCGAGCTGGCTGCTAGTGGAGCGACCTTACCCAAGTTTGATAA
AGATCATGATGTAATGTTATTTTTGAAGATGTATGATCCCAAAACGCGGAGCTTGAATTACTGTGGGCAT
ATCTACACACCAATATCCTGTAAAATACGTGACTTGCTCCCAGTTATGTGTGACAGAGCAGGATTTATTC
AAGATACTAGCCTTATCCTCTATGAGGAAGTTAAACCGAATTTAACAGAGAGAATTCAGGACTATGACGT
GTCTCTTGATAAAGCCCTTGATGAACTAATGGATGGTGACATCATAGTATTTCAGAAGGATGACCCTGAA
AATGATAACAGTGAATTACCCACCGCAAAGGAGTATTTCCGAGATCTCTACCACCGCGTTGATGTCATTT
TCTGTGATAAAACAATCCCTAATGATCCTGGATTTGTGGTTACGTTATCAAATAGAATGAATTATTTTCA
GGTTGCAAAGACAGTTGCACAGAGGCTCAACACAGATCCAATGTTGCTGCAGTTTTTCAAGTCTCAAGGT
TATAGGGATGGCCCAGGTAATCCTCTTAGACATAATTATGAAGGTACTTTAAGAGATCTTCTACAGTTCT
TCAAGCCTAGACAACCTAAGAAACTTTACTATCAGCAGCTTAAGATGAAAATCACAGACTTTGAGAACAG
GCGAAGTTTTAAATGTATATGGTTAAACAGCCAATTTAGGGAAGAGGAAATAACACTATATCCAGACAAG
CATGGGTGTGTCCGGGACCTGTTAGAAGAATGTAAAAAGGCCGTGGAGCTTGGGGAGAAAGCATCAGGGA
AACTTAGGCTGCTAGAAATTGTAAGCTACAAAATCATTGGTGTTCATCAAGAAGATGAACTATTAGAATG
TTTATCTCCTGCAACGAGCCGGACGTTTCGAATAGAGGAAATCCCTTTGGACCAGGTGGACATAGACAAA
GAGAATGAGATGCTTGTCACAGTGGCGCATTTCCACAAAGAGGTCTTCGGAACGTTCGGAATCCCGTTTT
TGCTGAGGATACACCAGGGCGAGCATTTTCGAGAAGTGATGAAGCGAATCCAGAGCCTGCTGGACATCCA
GGAGAAGGAGTTTGAGAAGTTTAAATTTGCAATTGTAATGATGGGCCGACACCAGTACATAAATGAAGAC
GAGTATGAAGTAAATTTGAAAGACTTTGAGCCACAGCCCGGTAATATGTCTCATCCTCGGCCTTGGCTAG
GGCTCGACCACTTCAACAAAGCCCCAAAGAGGAGTCGCTACACTTACCTTGAAAAGGCCATTAAAATCCA
TAACTGATGATGACGAAGCTTGCGGCCGCACTCGAGCACCACCACCACCACCACTGAGATCCGGCTGCTA
ACAAAGCCCGAAAGGAAGCTGAGTTGGCTGCTGCCACCGCTGAGCAATAACTAGCATAACCCCTTGGGGC
CTCTAAACGGGTCTTGAGGGGTTTTTTGCTGAAAGGAGGAACTATATCCGGATTGGCGAATGGG
[124 nt withheld, positions 7135-7258]
C
[91 nt withheld, positions 7260-7350]
A
[49 nt withheld, positions 7352-7400]
CCTTTGACGTTGGAGTCCACGTTCTTT
[37 nt withheld, positions 7428-7464]
ACCCTATCTCGGTCTATTCTTTTGATTTATAAGGGATTTTGCCGATTTCGGCCTATTGGTTAAAAAATGA
GCTGATTTAACAAAAATTTAACGCGAATTTTAACAAAATATTAACGCTTACAATTTAGGTGGCACTTTTC
GGGGAAATGTGCGCGGAACCCCTATTTGTTTATTTTTCTAAATACATTCAAATATGTATCCGCTCATGAA
TTAATTCTTAGAAAAACTCATCGAGCATCAAATGAAACTGCAATTTATTCATATCAGGATTATCAATACC
ATATTTTTGAAAAAGCCGTTTCTGTAATGAAGGAGAAAACTCACCGAGGCAGTTCCATAGGATGGCAAGA
TCCTGGTATCGGTCTGCGATTCCGACTCGTCCAACATCAATACAACCTATTAATTTCCCCTCGTCAAAAA
TAAGGTTATCAAGTGAGAAATCACCATGAGTGACGACTGAATCCGGTGAGAATGGCAAAAGTTTATGCAT
TTCTTTCCAGACTTGTTCAACAGGCCAGCCATTACGCTCGTCATCAAAATCACTCGCATCAACCAAACCG
TTATTCATTCGTGATTGCGCCTGAGCGAGACGAAATACGCGATCGCTGTTAAAAGGACAATTACAAACAG
GAATCGAATGCAACCGGCGCAGGAACACTGCCAGCGCATCAACAATATTTTCACCTGAATCAGGATATTC
TTCTAATACCTGGAATGCTGTTTTCCCGGGGATCGCAGTGGTGAGTAACCATGCATCATCAGGAGTACGG
ATAAAATGCTTGATGGTCGGAAGAGGCATAAATTCCGTCAGCCAGTTTAGTCTGACCATCTCATCTGTAA
CATCATTGGCAACGCTACCTTTGCCATGTTTCAGAAACAACTCTGGCGCATCGGGCTTCCCATACAATCG
ATAGATTGTCGCACCTGATTGCCCGACATTATCGCGAGCCCATTTATACCCATATAAATCAGCATCCATG
TTGGAATTTAATCGCGGCCTAGAGCAAGACGTTTCCCGTTGAATATGGCTCATAACACCCCTTGTATTAC
TGTTTATGTAAGCAGACAGTTTTATTGTTCATGACCAAAATCCCTTAACGTGAGTTTTCGTTCCACTGAG
CGTCAGACCCCGTAGAAAAGATCAAAGGATCTTC
Features (pLannotate 1.2.2; 20 found; start..end, strand, type, name):
      1..589     +  rep_origin     ori: high-copy-number ColE1/pMB1/pBR322/pUC origin of replication
    775..914     -  misc_feature   bom: basis of mobility region from pBR322
   1016..1207    -  CDS            rop: Rop protein, which maintains plasmids at low copy number; rop
   1224..1604    +  CDS            YPB1_ECOLX: Protein predicted: Swiss-Prot protein existence level 4. From Escherichia coli.
   1676..1967    -  CDS            TcR (fragment): tetracycline efflux protein; tet; confers resistance to tetracycline
   1982..2003    -  protein_bind   CAP binding site: CAP binding activates transcription in the presence of cAMP. E. coli catabolite activator protein
   2016..3098    -  CDS            lacI: lac repressor; lacI; The lac repressor binds to the lac operator to inhibit transcription in E. coli. This inhibition can be relieved by adding lactose or isopropyl-β-D-thiogalactopyranoside (IPTG).
   3099..3176    -  promoter       lacI promoter: lacI
   3184..3463    -  CDS            TcR (fragment): tetracycline efflux protein; tet; confers resistance to tetracycline
   3485..3503    +  promoter       T7 promoter: promoter for bacteriophage T7 RNA polymerase
   3504..3528    +  protein_bind   lac operator: The lac repressor binds to the lac operator to inhibit transcription in E. coli. This inhibition can be relieved by adding lactose or isopropyl-β-D-thiogalactopyranoside (IPTG). lac repressor encoded by lacI
   3543..3565    +  RBS            RBS: efficient ribosome binding site from bacteriophage T7 gene 10 (Olins and Rangwala, 1989)
   3584..3600    +  CDS            capTEV™ (fragment): composite tag for in vivo biotinylation, TEV protease cleavage, and 6xHis tagging
   3629..6934    +  CDS            USP7: UBP7_HUMAN - Also known as HAUSP. Experimental evidence at protein level: Swiss-Prot protein existence level 1. (Microbial infection) Contributes to the overall stabilization and trans-activation capability of the herpesvirus 1 trans-acting transcriptional protein ICP0/VMW110 during HSV-1 infection. From Homo sapiens (Human).
   6967..6984    +  CDS            9xHis (fragment): 9xHis affinity tag
   6994..7043    +  CDS            SET1 (fragment): solubility-enhancement tag derived from T7 phage gene 10B
   7051..7098    +  terminator     T7 terminator: transcription terminator for bacteriophage T7 RNA polymerase
   7135..7563    +  rep_origin     f1 ori (sequence partly withheld): f1 bacteriophage origin of replication; arrow indicates direction of (+) strand synthesis
   7616..7673    +  promoter       AmpR promoter (fragment): bla
   7682..8497    -  CDS            KanR: aminoglycoside phosphotransferase; aph(3')-Ia; confers resistance to kanamycin in bacteria or G418 (Geneticin®) in eukaryotes
