[The description below was written by a language model from this plasmid's Addgene catalogue record and pLannotate feature annotations shown in this document.]
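Description:
WT FL USP7 is a bacterial expression plasmid built on the pET28a-LIC backbone, a ligation-independent-cloning derivative of pET28a, and carries the full-length wild-type human USP7 (ubiquitin carboxyl-terminal hydrolase 7, also called HAUSP) coding sequence as a 3.3 kb synthesized insert. The sequenced plasmid is about 8.6 kb. It replicates in E. coli from a ColE1/pBR322-type origin accompanied by the bom site and the rop gene, which is consistent with the low copy number recorded in the catalogue. Selection is by kanamycin through the aph(3')-Ia gene. An f1 origin is also present. The short tetracycline-resistance and AmpR promoter fragments in the annotation are non-functional remnants of the backbone's pBR322 ancestry.

Expression is driven by a T7 promoter immediately followed by a lac operator and the T7 gene 10 ribosome binding site, with a plasmid-borne lacI gene supplying repressor. Transcription therefore depends on a host that provides T7 RNA polymerase and is induced with IPTG, ending at the T7 terminator. The protein is made with an N-terminal 6His tag that the record describes as cleavable. The feature table picks up only a short tag fragment upstream of the USP7 open reading frame, and the protease site is not explicitly annotated. A His-tag fragment and a T7 gene 10-derived fragment annotated downstream of USP7 appear to be backbone sequence. Whether they are translated is not stated, although the catalogue lists only the N-terminal tag.

The construct is intended for recombinant production and affinity purification of full-length USP7. In the associated study on Hao-Fountain syndrome variants, it presumably serves as the wild-type reference for comparing enzyme activity, stability and allosteric regulation.
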