Addgene plasmid #227214: WT FL USP7
Purpose: Expresses human USP7 with a N-terminal cleavable 6His tag in E. coli
Depositing lab: Irina Bezsonova. Publication: Functional spectrum of USP7 pathogenic variants in Hao-Fountain syndrome: Insights into the enzyme's activity, stability, and allosteric modulation. Korchak EJ, Sharafi M, Jaen Maisonet I, Salazar-Chaparro A, Semenova IV, Khan H, O'Neil AL, Caro P, Schaaf CP, Buhrlage SJ, Bezsonova I. Proc Natl Acad Sci U S A. 2025 Sep 30;122(39):e2510252122. doi: 10.1073/pnas.2510252122. Epub 2025 Sep 22. PubMed 40982686.
Backbone
  Vector backbone: pET28a-LIC Vector (GenBank accession EF442785)
  Backbone manufacturer: Structural Genomics Consortium, Toronto
  Backbone size w/o insert (bp): 5306
  Vector type: Bacterial Expression
Growth in bacteria
  Bacterial resistance: Kanamycin, 50 μg/mL
  Growth temperature: 37°C
  Growth strain: DH5alpha
  Copy number: Low Copy
Gene/Insert
  Gene/Insert name: USP7 (Ubiquitin carboxyl-terminal hydrolase 7) (alt name: HAUSP)
  Species: H. sapiens (human)
  Insert size (bp): 3306
  Entrez Gene: USP7 (a.k.a. C16DELp13.2, DEL16P13.2, HAFOUS, HAUSP, TEF1)
  Promoter: T7-promoter
  Tag / fusion protein: 6His (N terminal on insert)
  Cloning method: Gene Synthesis
  Sequencing primers: 5′ T7; 3′ T7-term
Terms and licenses: Academic/Nonprofit Terms; Industry Terms: Not Available to Industry
Depositor comments: USP7 full length WT
How to cite: WT FL USP7 was a gift from Irina Bezsonova (Addgene plasmid # 227214 ; http://n2t.net/addgene:227214 ; RRID:Addgene_227214)
